Addgene plasmid #140033: pSZT025
Purpose: KO of PCC 7002 fadD gene/expresses codon-optimized 'tesA gene from E. coli from inducible cLac143 promoter
Depositing lab: Peter Nixon. Depositing organization: Nanyang Technological University (NTU). Publication: Newly discovered Synechococcus sp. PCC 11901 is a robust cyanobacterial strain for high biomass production. Wlodarczyk A, Selao TT, Norling B, Nixon PJ. Commun Biol. 2020 May 7;3(1):215. doi: 10.1038/s42003-020-0910-8. PubMed 32382027.
Backbone
  Vector backbone: pUC19
  Total vector size (bp): 6707
  Modifications to backbone: PCC 7002 fadD up and downstream sequences for homologous recombination; Kanamycin resistance cassette; cLac143 promoter and LacI gene under pMB2 promoter control
  Vector type: Bacterial Expression
  Selectable markers: Ampicillin
Growth in bacteria
  Bacterial resistance: Kanamycin, 50 μg/mL
  Growth temperature: 37°C
  Growth strain: DH5alpha
  Copy number: High Copy
Gene/Insert
  Gene/Insert name: Truncated thioesterase gene (alt name: 'tesA)
  Species: Escherichia coli
  Insert size (bp): 549
  Promoter: cLac143
  Cloning method: Gibson Cloning
  Sequencing primers: 5′ AGATGGGTGAAATCTGGTTTTAAAGTAGG; 3′ T7 terminator
Resource information
  A portion of this plasmid was derived from a plasmid made by: GenScript
Terms and licenses: Academic/Nonprofit Terms; Industry Terms: Not Available to Industry
Depositor comments: Please visit https://www.biorxiv.org/content/10.1101/684944v1 for bioRxiv preprint.
How to cite: pSZT025 was a gift from Peter Nixon (Addgene plasmid # 140033 ; http://n2t.net/addgene:140033 ; RRID:Addgene_140033)
