[The description below was written by a language model from this plasmid's Addgene catalogue record and the feature table of its GenBank file.]
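Description:
pSZT025 is a pUC19-based integration and expression plasmid designed to knock out the fadD gene of the cyanobacterium Synechococcus sp. PCC 7002 while installing an inducible thioesterase cassette in its place. In E. coli it replicates from the high-copy ColE1/pUC origin. It carries the backbone beta-lactamase gene (AmpR) with its promoter, plus an aph(3')-Ia kanamycin resistance gene, and kanamycin is the selection recorded for bacterial growth. The catalogue gives a total size of 6707 bp, whereas the held sequence record is 6735 bp, a small discrepancy the record does not explain.

According to the catalogue, the payload sits between PCC 7002 fadD upstream and downstream sequences that act as arms for homologous recombination. Double crossover would therefore replace the chromosomal fadD locus with the cassette, leaving the pUC backbone and AmpR behind. Between the arms are a codon-optimized, truncated E. coli thioesterase gene ('tesA, 549 bp) driven by the cLac143 promoter, a T7 terminator, a lacI repressor gene stated to be under pMB2 promoter control, and the kanamycin marker for selecting integrants. The feature table does not annotate the homology arms, the cLac143 promoter or the 'tesA coding sequence. It does show a symmetric lac operator and a standard lac operator upstream of the T7 terminator, consistent with a LacI-repressed, IPTG-inducible promoter in that region.

'tesA lacks the leader peptide of TesA, so the enzyme stays in the cytoplasm and cleaves acyl thioesters to release free fatty acids. fadD encodes the enzyme that reactivates free fatty acids. Combining the two changes is a common strategy for fatty acid overproduction, in keeping with the associated work on biomass and fatty acid production in cyanobacteria.
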