LOCUS       Exported 6735 bp ds-DNA circular SYN 12-MAY-2021
DEFINITION  KO of PCC 7002 fadD gene/expresses codon-optimized 'tesA gene from
            E. coli from inducible cLac143 promoter.
ACCESSION   .
VERSION     .
KEYWORDS    pSZT025
SOURCE      synthetic DNA construct
  ORGANISM  synthetic DNA construct
REFERENCE   1 (bases 1 to 6735)
  TITLE     Unprecedented biomass and fatty acid production by the newly
            discovered cyanobacterium Synechococcus sp. PCC 11901
  JOURNAL   Unpublished
REFERENCE   2 (bases 1 to 6735)
  AUTHORS   .
  TITLE     Direct Submission
  JOURNAL   Exported May 12, 2021 from SnapGene Server 1.1.58
            http://www.snapgene.com
FEATURES             Location/Qualifiers
     source          1..6735
                     /organism="synthetic DNA construct"
                     /mol_type="other DNA"
     primer_bind     38..57
                     /label=pRS-marker
                     /note="pRS vectors, use to sequence yeast selectable
                     marker"
     primer_bind     251..273
                     /label=M13/pUC Forward
                     /note="In lacZ gene"
     primer_bind     265..282
                     /label=M13 Forward
                     /note="In lacZ gene. Also called M13-F20 or M13 (-21)
                     Forward"
     primer_bind     266..282
                     /label=M13 fwd
                     /note="common sequencing primer, one of multiple similar
                     variants"
     protein_bind    779..798
                     /label=lac operator (symmetric)
                     /bound_moiety="lac repressor encoded by lacI"
                     /note="The lac repressor binds to the lac operator to
                     inhibit transcription in E. coli. This inhibition can be
                     relieved by adding lactose or
                     isopropyl-beta-D-thiogalactopyranoside (IPTG). The
                     symmetric lac operator was optimized for tight binding of
                     lac repressor."
     protein_bind    883..899
                     /label=lac operator
                     /bound_moiety="lac repressor encoded by lacI"
                     /note="The lac repressor binds to the lac operator to
                     inhibit transcription in E. coli. This inhibition can be
                     relieved by adding lactose or
                     isopropyl-beta-D-thiogalactopyranoside (IPTG)."
     primer_bind     complement(1568..1586)
                     /label=T7 Term
                     /note="T7 terminator, reverse primer"
     terminator      1582..1629
                     /label=T7 terminator
                     /note="transcription terminator for bacteriophage T7 RNA
                     polymerase"
     CDS             1791..2873
                     /codon_start=1
                     /gene="lacI"
                     /product="lac repressor"
                     /label=lacI
                     /note="The lac repressor binds to the lac operator to
                     inhibit transcription in E. coli. This inhibition can be
                     relieved by adding lactose or
                     isopropyl-beta-D-thiogalactopyranoside (IPTG)."
                     /translation="MKPVTLYDVAEYAGVSYQTVSRVVNQASHVSAKTREKVEAAMAEL
                     NYIPNRVAQQLAGKQSLLIGVATSSLALHAPSQIVAAIKSRADQLGASVVVSMVERSGV
                     EACKAAVHNLLAQRVSGLIINYPLDDQDAIAVEAACTNVPALFLDVSDQTPINSIIFSH
                     EDGTRLGVEHLVALGHQQIALLAGPLSSVSARLRLAGWHKYLTRNQIQPIAEREGDFSA
                     MSGFQQTMQMLNEGIVPTAMLVANDQMALGAMRAITESGLRVGADISVVGYDDTEDSSC
                     YIPPLTTIKQDFRLLGQTSVDRLLQLSQGQAVKGNQLLPVSLVKRKTTLAPNTQTASPR
                     ALADSLMQLARQVSRLESGQ"
     primer_bind     complement(1810..1829)
                     /label=LacI-R
                     /note="LacI, reverse primer"
     primer_bind     complement(3022..3041)
                     /label=pENTR-R
                     /note="pENTR vectors, reverse primer"
     CDS             3033..3842
                     /codon_start=1
                     /gene="aph(3')-Ia"
                     /product="aminoglycoside phosphotransferase"
                     /label=KanR
                     /note="confers resistance to kanamycin in bacteria or G418
                     (Geneticin(R)) in eukaryotes"
                     /translation="MSHIQRETSRPRLNSNMDADLYGYKWARDNVGQSGATIYRLYGKP
                     DAPELFLKHGKGSVANDVTDEMVRLNWLTEFMPLPTIKHFIRTPDDAWLLTTAIPGKTA
                     FQVLEEYPDSGENIVDALAVFLRRLHSIPVCNCPFNSDRVFRLAQAQSRMNNGLVDASD
                     FDDERNGWPVEQVWKEMHKLLPFSPDSVVTHGDFSLDNLIFDEGKLIGCIDVGRVGIAD
                     RYQDLAILWNCLGEFSPSLQKRLFQKYGIDNPDMNKLQFHLMLDEFF"
     primer_bind     complement(3100..3119)
                     /label=Kan-R
                     /note="Kanamycin resistance gene, reverse primer"
     primer_bind     complement(4401..4417)
                     /label=M13 rev
                     /note="common sequencing primer, one of multiple similar
                     variants"
     primer_bind     complement(4401..4417)
                     /label=M13 Reverse
                     /note="In lacZ gene. Also called M13-rev"
     primer_bind     complement(4414..4436)
                     /label=M13/pUC Reverse
                     /note="In lacZ gene"
     protein_bind    4425..4441
                     /label=lac operator
                     /bound_moiety="lac repressor encoded by lacI"
                     /note="The lac repressor binds to the lac operator to
                     inhibit transcription in E. coli. This inhibition can be
                     relieved by adding lactose or
                     isopropyl-beta-D-thiogalactopyranoside (IPTG)."
     promoter        complement(4449..4479)
                     /label=lac promoter
                     /note="promoter for the E. coli lac operon"
     protein_bind    4494..4515
                     /label=CAP binding site
                     /bound_moiety="E. coli catabolite activator protein"
                     /note="CAP binding activates transcription in the presence
                     of cAMP."
     primer_bind     complement(4632..4649)
                     /label=L4440
                     /note="L4440 vector, forward primer"
     rep_origin      complement(4803..5391)
                     /direction=LEFT
                     /label=ori
                     /note="high-copy-number ColE1/pMB1/pBR322/pUC origin of
                     replication"
     primer_bind     complement(4883..4902)
                     /label=pBR322ori-F
                     /note="pBR322 origin, forward primer"
     CDS             complement(5562..6422)
                     /codon_start=1
                     /gene="bla"
                     /product="beta-lactamase"
                     /label=AmpR
                     /note="confers resistance to ampicillin, carbenicillin, and
                     related antibiotics"
                     /translation="MSIQHFRVALIPFFAAFCLPVFAHPETLVKVKDAEDQLGARVGYI
                     ELDLNSGKILESFRPEERFPMMSTFKVLLCGAVLSRIDAGQEQLGRRIHYSQNDLVEYS
                     PVTEKHLTDGMTVRELCSAAITMSDNTAANLLLTTIGGPKELTAFLHNMGDHVTRLDRW
                     EPELNEAIPNDERDTTMPVAMATTLRKLLTGELLTLASRQQLIDWMEADKVAGPLLRSA
                     LPAGWFIADKSGAGERGSRGIIAALGPDGKPSRIVVIYTTGSQATMDERNRQIAEIGAS
                     LIKHW"
     primer_bind     6185..6204
                     /label=Amp-R
                     /note="Ampicillin resistance gene, reverse primer"
     promoter        complement(6423..6527)
                     /gene="bla"
                     /label=AmpR promoter
     primer_bind     6595..6613
                     /label=pBRforEco
                     /note="pBR322 vectors, upsteam of EcoRI site, forward
                     primer"
     primer_bind     complement(6651..6673)
                     /label=pGEX 3'
                     /note="pGEX vectors, reverse primer"
ORIGIN
        1 gcgggtgttg gcgggtgtcg gggctggctt aactatgcgg catcagagca gattgtactg
       61 agagtgcacc atatgcggtg tgaaataccg cacagatgcg taaggagaaa ataccgcatc
      121 aggcgccatt cgccattcag gctgcgcaac tgttgggaag ggcgatcggt gcgggcctct
      181 tcgctattac gccagctggc gaaaggggga tgtgctgcaa ggcgattaag ttgggtaacg
      241 ccagggtttt cccagtcacg acgttgtaaa acgacggcca gtgaattcga gctcggtacc
      301 cggggatcct cttcaggtca atgacattgc cacccagttg atacatagcc acgctaaagg
      361 agactctggt gcgggtagag gctttgtaga acaacaggcc gagggttttg gggcaggtgg
      421 gggcgatttt tccctgtttg agatctgccg ccaggtttag cagggtaata atttctgtgc
      481 tgctgagatc tgcaatgctc agaagatccc gacccttgag tgcattcatc ctgttttcgg
      541 ctccttaccg tggcaaaaaa atcattataa gctcccctcc agattccaca aaagcttgca
      601 agggcgatcg ccactggtct tcgtcaggaa atgttgatgg cgatcccaag ggggtgacac
      661 ttgaaaaact gtctactttt ggggagatgg gtgaaatctg gttttaaagt aggattgtag
      721 ccatgatttc ggcttgtttt ttgcgctttt aaatggaatt tctggacatc tccaaacgaa
      781 ttgtgagcgc tcacaattcg gaattcttaa caaaaaagca ggaataaaat taacaagatg
      841 taattgacat aagtcccatc accgttgtat aaatgtgtgg aattgtgagc ggataacaat
      901 ttcacacacc aactcataaa gtcaagtagg agattaattc catggatacc ctcctcattc
      961 tcggcgatag tctctccgcc ggttatcgca tgtctgcctc tgccgcctgg cccgccctcc
     1021 tcaatgataa atggcaaagc aaaacctctg tggtgaatgc cagtatttcc ggcgatacct
     1081 ctcaacaagg cctcgcccgt ctccccgccc tcctcaaaca acaccaaccc cgttgggtgt
     1141 tggtggaact cggcggtaat gatggcctcc gcggttttca accccaacaa accgaacaaa
     1201 ccctccggca aattctccaa gatgtgaaag ccgccaatgc cgaacccctc ctcatgcaaa
     1261 ttcgcctccc cgccaattat ggtcgccgct acaatgaagc ctttagtgcc atttatccca
     1321 aactcgccaa agaatttgat gtgcccctcc tccccttttt catggaagaa gtgtacctca
     1381 aaccccaatg gatgcaagat gatggtattc accccaatcg ggatgcccaa ccctttattg
     1441 ccgattggat ggccaaacaa ctccaacccc tcgtgaatca tgatagttaa tctagatttc
     1501 ttgtacaaac tcggccctat ccggctgtct aacaaagccc gaaaggaagc tgagttggct
     1561 gctgccaccg ctgagcaata actagcataa ccccttgggg cctctaaacg ggtcttgacg
     1621 ggttttttgt ctagatcaac ggcctcaacc tactactggg ctgcttccta atgcaggagt
     1681 cgcataaggg agagcgtcga gatcccggac accatcgaat ggcgcattta cagctagctc
     1741 agtcctaggt acaatgctag ccggaggagg gtcaattcat ggtggtgaat gtgaaaccag
     1801 taacgttata cgatgtcgca gagtatgccg gtgtctctta tcagaccgtt tcccgcgtgg
     1861 tgaaccaggc cagccacgtt tctgcgaaaa cgcgggaaaa agtggaagcg gcgatggcgg
     1921 agctgaatta cattcccaac cgcgtggcac aacaactggc gggcaaacag tcgttgctga
     1981 ttggcgttgc cacctccagt ctggccctgc acgcgccgtc gcaaattgtc gcggcgatta
     2041 aatctcgcgc cgatcaactg ggtgccagcg tggtggtgtc gatggtagaa cgaagcggcg
     2101 tcgaagcctg taaagcggcg gtgcacaatc ttctcgcgca acgcgtcagt gggctgatca
     2161 ttaactatcc gctggatgac caggatgcca ttgctgtgga agctgcctgc actaatgttc
     2221 cggcgttatt tcttgatgtc tctgaccaga cacccatcaa cagtattatt ttctcccatg
     2281 aagacggtac gcgactgggc gtggagcatc tggtcgcatt gggtcaccag caaatcgcgc
     2341 tgttagcggg cccattaagt tctgtctcgg cgcgtctgcg tctggctggc tggcataaat
     2401 atctcactcg caatcaaatt cagccgatag cggaacggga aggcgacttt agtgccatgt
     2461 ccggttttca acaaaccatg caaatgctga atgagggcat cgttcccact gcgatgctgg
     2521 ttgccaacga tcagatggcg ctgggcgcaa tgcgcgccat taccgagtcc gggctgcgcg
     2581 ttggtgcgga tatctcggta gtgggatacg acgataccga agacagctca tgttatatcc
     2641 cgccgttaac caccatcaaa caggattttc gcctgctggg gcaaaccagc gtggaccgct
     2701 tgctgcaact ctctcagggc caggcggtga agggcaatca gctgttgccc gtctcactgg
     2761 tgaaaagaaa aaccaccctg gcgcccaata cgcaaaccgc ctctccccgc gcgttggccg
     2821 attcattaat gcagctggca cgacaggttt cccgactgga aagcgggcag tgagcgcaac
     2881 gcaattaatg taagttagct cactcattag gcaccgggat ctcgaccgat gcccttgaga
     2941 attaaggagt ggacaacatt gcacaagata aaaatatatc atcatgaaca ataaaactgt
     3001 ctgcttacat aaacagtaat acaaggggtg ttatgagcca tattcaacgg gaaacgtcga
     3061 ggccgcgatt aaattccaac atggatgctg atttatatgg gtataaatgg gctcgcgata
     3121 atgtcgggca atcaggtgcg acaatctatc gcttgtatgg gaagcccgat gcgccagagt
     3181 tgtttctgaa acatggcaaa ggtagcgttg ccaatgatgt tacagatgag atggtcagac
     3241 taaactggct gacggaattt atgcctcttc cgaccatcaa gcattttatc cgtactcctg
     3301 atgatgcatg gttactcacc actgcgatcc ccggaaaaac agcattccag gtattagaag
     3361 aatatcctga ttcaggtgaa aatattgttg atgcgctggc agtgttcctg cgccggttgc
     3421 attcgattcc tgtttgtaat tgtcctttta acagcgatcg cgtatttcgt ctcgctcagg
     3481 cgcaatcacg aatgaataac ggtttggttg atgcgagtga ttttgatgac gagcgtaatg
     3541 gctggcctgt tgaacaagtc tggaaagaaa tgcataaact tttgccattc tcaccggatt
     3601 cagtcgtcac tcatggtgat ttctcacttg ataaccttat ttttgacgag gggaaattaa
     3661 taggttgtat tgatgttgga cgagtcggaa tcgcagaccg ataccaggat cttgccatcc
     3721 tatggaactg cctcggtgag ttttctcctt cattacagaa acggcttttt caaaaatatg
     3781 gtattgataa tcctgatatg aataaattgc agtttcattt gatgctcgat gagtttttct
     3841 aatgacttgg ttcacgtaga ttaagcgatc cgaatggcgg aatcttcggg tattgatgct
     3901 accctgaaaa tattttgtag atagggcccc tttagcccac tgatttaaca aaaccgagtt
     3961 acatttctct aggaaaacat tcacatggac ggaaaccaag tgcctactgt taccctcaaa
     4021 cgcccaatta atctgaaggt catcgtgacc ccccgctgga aagaggaagt acagcagcaa
     4081 ctccagggac aaatagcgac ttttgatggt caattacaac aactggatgt ccaaggaaat
     4141 cgcaccatta gtgaacttca acaacagggc aatacccccc aggtcgctca acaaatggaa
     4201 aatatccaac tccaggttaa ccaaaaaaag cgggaactcc ttgagaagaa aaaccaagtg
     4261 ctccagcagc tccaacaggt acaaaactta gaattagatc aagagtttct ccagggtcaa
     4321 atggagagtt tctttgaagt gaaagtgggc gataatctgg tagagtcgac ctgcaggcat
     4381 gcaagcttgg cgtaatcatg gtcatagctg tttcctgtgt gaaattgtta tccgctcaca
     4441 attccacaca acatacgagc cggaagcata aagtgtaaag cctggggtgc ctaatgagtg
     4501 agctaactca cattaattgc gttgcgctca ctgcccgctt tccagtcggg aaacctgtcg
     4561 tgccagctgc attaatgaat cggccaacgc gcggggagag gcggtttgcg tattgggcgc
     4621 tcttccgctt cctcgctcac tgactcgctg cgctcggtcg ttcggctgcg gcgagcggta
     4681 tcagctcact caaaggcggt aatacggtta tccacagaat caggggataa cgcaggaaag
     4741 aacatgtgag caaaaggcca gcaaaaggcc aggaaccgta aaaaggccgc gttgctggcg
     4801 tttttccata ggctccgccc ccctgacgag catcacaaaa atcgacgctc aagtcagagg
     4861 tggcgaaacc cgacaggact ataaagatac caggcgtttc cccctggaag ctccctcgtg
     4921 cgctctcctg ttccgaccct gccgcttacc ggatacctgt ccgcctttct cccttcggga
     4981 agcgtggcgc tttctcatag ctcacgctgt aggtatctca gttcggtgta ggtcgttcgc
     5041 tccaagctgg gctgtgtgca cgaacccccc gttcagcccg accgctgcgc cttatccggt
     5101 aactatcgtc ttgagtccaa cccggtaaga cacgacttat cgccactggc agcagccact
     5161 ggtaacagga ttagcagagc gaggtatgta ggcggtgcta cagagttctt gaagtggtgg
     5221 cctaactacg gctacactag aagaacagta tttggtatct gcgctctgct gaagccagtt
     5281 accttcggaa aaagagttgg tagctcttga tccggcaaac aaaccaccgc tggtagcggt
     5341 ggtttttttg tttgcaagca gcagattacg cgcagaaaaa aaggatctca agaagatcct
     5401 ttgatctttt ctacggggtc tgacgctcag tggaacgaaa actcacgtta agggattttg
     5461 gtcatgagat tatcaaaaag gatcttcacc tagatccttt taaattaaaa atgaagtttt
     5521 aaatcaatct aaagtatata tgagtaaact tggtctgaca gttaccaatg cttaatcagt
     5581 gaggcaccta tctcagcgat ctgtctattt cgttcatcca tagttgcctg actccccgtc
     5641 gtgtagataa ctacgatacg ggagggctta ccatctggcc ccagtgctgc aatgataccg
     5701 cgagacccac gctcaccggc tccagattta tcagcaataa accagccagc cggaagggcc
     5761 gagcgcagaa gtggtcctgc aactttatcc gcctccatcc agtctattaa ttgttgccgg
     5821 gaagctagag taagtagttc gccagttaat agtttgcgca acgttgttgc cattgctaca
     5881 ggcatcgtgg tgtcacgctc gtcgtttggt atggcttcat tcagctccgg ttcccaacga
     5941 tcaaggcgag ttacatgatc ccccatgttg tgcaaaaaag cggttagctc cttcggtcct
     6001 ccgatcgttg tcagaagtaa gttggccgca gtgttatcac tcatggttat ggcagcactg
     6061 cataattctc ttactgtcat gccatccgta agatgctttt ctgtgactgg tgagtactca
     6121 accaagtcat tctgagaata gtgtatgcgg cgaccgagtt gctcttgccc ggcgtcaata
     6181 cgggataata ccgcgccaca tagcagaact ttaaaagtgc tcatcattgg aaaacgttct
     6241 tcggggcgaa aactctcaag gatcttaccg ctgttgagat ccagttcgat gtaacccact
     6301 cgtgcaccca actgatcttc agcatctttt actttcacca gcgtttctgg gtgagcaaaa
     6361 acaggaaggc aaaatgccgc aaaaaaggga ataagggcga cacggaaatg ttgaatactc
     6421 atactcttcc tttttcaata ttattgaagc atttatcagg gttattgtct catgagcgga
     6481 tacatatttg aatgtattta gaaaaataaa caaatagggg ttccgcgcac atttccccga
     6541 aaagtgccac ctgacgtcta agaaaccatt attatcatga cattaaccta taaaaatagg
     6601 cgtatcacga ggccctttcg tctcgcgcgt ttcggtgatg acggtgaaaa cctctgacac
     6661 atgcagctcc cggagacggt cacagcttgt ctgtaagcgg atgccgggag cagacaagcc
     6721 cgtcagggcg cgtca
//
